>Addgene plasmid #229521 | pRSF_PpRbcLS | addgene full sequence | sequence record 457199 | Addgene NGS Result
GGGGAATTGTGAGCGGATAACAATTCCCCTGTAGAAATAATTTTGTTTAACTTTAATAAGGAGATATACC
ATGGGCAGCAGCCATCACCATCATCACCACAGCCAGGATCCGAATTCGAGCTCGGCGCGCCTGCAGGTCG
ACAAGCTTGCGGCCGCATAATGCTTAAGTAATACGACTCACTATAGGGGAATTGTGAGCGGATAACAATT
CCCCTGTAGGATCCCAATTCCCCTCTAGAAATAATTTTGTTTAACTTTAAGAAGGAGATATACATATGTC
ACCACAAACGGAGACTAAAGCAGGTGTTGGATTTAAAGCTGGTGTTAAGGATTATAGATTAACCTACTAT
ACTCCTGATTATGAAACCAAGGATACTGATATTTTGGCAGCGTTTCGAATGACTCCCCAACCAGGGGTGC
CACCTGAAGAAGCAGGAGCCGCAGTAGCCGCTGAATCTTCAACGGGTACATGGACCACTGTTTGGACTGA
TGGACTTACTAGTCTCGATCGTTATAAAGGTCGATGCTATGACATCGAACCTGTGGCTGGGGAAGATAAT
CAATACATTGCTTATGTTGCTTATCCTCTAGATCTTTTTGAAGAAGGTTCTGTTACCAACATGTTCACTT
CCATCGTAGGTAATGTTTTTGGATTTAAAGCTTTACGAGCTTTGCGTCTGGAAGATTTACGAATTCCACC
TGCTTATTCCAAAACTTTTCAAGGTCCACCTCATGGTATTCAGGTTGAGAGGGATAAATTGAATAAATAT
GGTCGTCCTCTATTGGGATGTACCATTAAACCAAAATTAGGTTTATCTGCTAAAAACTATGGTAGAGCTG
TATATGAATGTCTTCGTGGTGGACTTGATTTCACTAAAGATGATGAGAATGTTAATTCTCAGCCTTTCAT
GCGTTGGAGAGATCGTTTCTTGTTCGTAGCAGAAGCTATTTTTAAATCTCAAGCTGAGACAGGCGAGATT
AAGGGGCATTACTTGAATGCCACTGCAGGTACATGTGAAGAAATGATAAAAAGGGCACAGTTCGCTAGAG
AATTAGGGGTGCCTATTGTAATGCACGACTACTTGACAGGTGGTTTCACTGCAAATACGAGTTTGGCTCA
CTACTGCCGAGACAATGGTTTACTTCTTCATATTCATCGTGCTATGCATGCAGTTATCGACAGACAAAGA
AATCATGGTATTCACTTTCGTGTATTAGCTAAAGCATTACGTATGTCTGGTGGAGATCATATTCATTCAG
GTACTGTCGTAGGTAAATTAGAGGGAGAACGTGAAGTAACTTTAGGCTTTGTTGATTTACTTCGCGACGA
TTACATCGAAAAGGATCGAAGTCGTGGTATCTATTTCACTCAAGACTGGGTATCTATGCCTGGTGTTCTG
CCTGTCGCTTCAGGAGGTATTCATGTTTGGCATATGCCTGCTTTAACCGAGATTTTCGGAGATGATTCTG
TATTACAGTTTGGTGGGGGAACTCTAGGGCACCCTTGGGGAAATGCACCTGGTGCAGTAGCTAATCGAGT
CGCCTTAGAAGCCTGTGTGCAAGCTCGTAATGAGGGACGTGATCTTGCTCGCGAAGGTAATGAAATTATT
CGCGAGGCTACTAAGTGGAGTCCAGAATTAGCAGCTGCTTGCGAAGTATGGAAAGAAATTAAATTCGAAT
TTGATACAATTGATACTCTATAAGCTAGAAATAATTTTGTTTAACTTTAAGAAGGAGATATACATATGCA
GGTGTGGACGCCCTTGAGCAACCCCAGGTTCGAGACTCTCTCCTACCTGCCCCCACTCACCGACGACCAG
ATTGCCAAGGAGATCGACTACATGCTGAAGAATAAGTGGATCCCCTGCCTCGAGTTCGACAATGTTGGCG
TCATTTCCAGGGAACACAACGCCAGCCCCGGCTACTACGATGGCCGATACTGGACAATGTGGAAGCTGCC
CATGTTCGGCTGCAACGACTCGGCCTCCGTGTTGAGGGAAATTGAGCTCTGCAAGAAGGAGTACCCTACC
TGCTTCGTCCGTGTGCTGGGATTCAACCAGTCAAGGCAGGTGCAGTGCGCAGGCTTCATCGTTCACAAGC
CCCATCACCATCATCACCACTAACCTAGGCTGCTGCCACCGCTGAGCAATAACTAGCATAACCCCTTGGG
GCCTCTAAACGGGTCTTGAGGGGTTTTTTGCTGAAACCTCAGGCATTTGAGAAGCACACGGTCACACTGC
TTCCGGTAGTCAATAAACCGGTAAACCAGCAATAGACATAAGCGGCTATTTAACGACCCTGCCCTGAACC
GACGACAAGCTGACGACCGGGTCTCCGCAAGTGGCACTTTTCGGGGAAATGTGCGCGGAACCCCTATTTG
TTTATTTTTCTAAATACATTCAAATATGTATCCGCTCATGAATTAATTCTTAGAAAAACTCATCGAGCAT
CAAATGAAACTGCAATTTATTCATATCAGGATTATCAATACCATATTTTTGAAAAAGCCGTTTCTGTAAT
GAAGGAGAAAACTCACCGAGGCAGTTCCATAGGATGGCAAGATCCTGGTATCGGTCTGCGATTCCGACTC
GTCCAACATCAATACAACCTATTAATTTCCCCTCGTCAAAAATAAGGTTATCAAGTGAGAAATCACCATG
AGTGACGACTGAATCCGGTGAGAATGGCAAAAGTTTATGCATTTCTTTCCAGACTTGTTCAACAGGCCAG
CCATTACGCTCGTCATCAAAATCACTCGCATCAACCAAACCGTTATTCATTCGTGATTGCGCCTGAGCGA
GACGAAATACGCGGTCGCTGTTAAAAGGACAATTACAAACAGGAATCGAATGCAACCGGCGCAGGAACAC
TGCCAGCGCATCAACAATATTTTCACCTGAATCAGGATATTCTTCTAATACCTGGAATGCTGTTTTCCCG
GGGATCGCAGTGGTGAGTAACCATGCATCATCAGGAGTACGGATAAAATGCTTGATGGTCGGAAGAGGCA
TAAATTCCGTCAGCCAGTTTAGTCTGACCATCTCATCTGTAACATCATTGGCAACGCTACCTTTGCCATG
TTTCAGAAACAACTCTGGCGCATCGGGCTTCCCATACAATCGATAGATTGTCGCACCTGATTGCCCGACA
TTATCGCGAGCCCATTTATACCCATATAAATCAGCATCCATGTTGGAATTTAATCGCGGCCTAGAGCAAG
ACGTTTCCCGTTGAATATGGCTCATACTCTTCCTTTTTCAATATTATTGAAGCATTTATCAGGGTTATTG
TCTCATGAGCGGATACATATTTGAATGTATTTAGAAAAATAAACAAATAGGCATGCAGCGCTCTTCCGCT
TCCTCGCTCACTGACTCGCTACGCTCGGTCGTTCGACTGCGGCGAGCGGTGTCAGCTCACTCAAAAGCGG
TAATACGGTTATCCACAGAATCAGGGGATAAAGCCGGAAAGAACATGTGAGCAAAAAGCAAAGCACCGGA
AGAAGCCAACGCCGCAGGCGTTTTTCCATAGGCTCCGCCCCCCTGACGAGCATCACAAAAATCGACGCTC
AAGCCAGAGGTGGCGAAACCCGACAGGACTATAAAGATACCAGGCGTTTCCCCCTGGAAGCTCCCTCGTG
CGCTCTCCTGTTCCGACCCTGCCGCTTACCGGATACCTGTCCGCCTTTCTCCCTTCGGGAAGCGTGGCGC
TTTCTCATAGCTCACGCTGTTGGTATCTCAGTTCGGTGTAGGTCGTTCGCTCCAAGCTGGGCTGTGTGCA
CGAACCCCCCGTTCAGCCCGACCGCTGCGCCTTATCCGGTAACTATCGTCTTGAGTCCAACCCGGTAAGA
CACGACTTATCGCCACTGGCAGCAGCCATTGGTAACTGATTTAGAGGACTTTGTCTTGAAGTTATGCACC
TGTTAAGGCTAAACTGAAAGAACAGATTTTGGTGAGTGCGGTCCTCCAACCCACTTACCTTGGTTCAAAG
AGTTGGTAGCTCAGCGAACCTTGAGAAAACCACCGTTGGTAGCGGTGGTTTTTCTTTATTTATGAGATGA
TGAATCAATCGGTCTATCAAGTCAACGAACAGCTATTCCGTTACTCTAGATTTCAGTGCAATTTATCTCT
TCAAATGTAGCACCTGAAGTCAGCCCCATACGATATAAGTTGTAATTCTCATGTTAGTCATGCCCCGCGC
CCACCGGAAGGAGCTGACTGGGTTGAAGGCTCTCAAGGGCATCGGTCGAGATCCCGGTGCCTAATGAGTG
AGCTAACTTACATTAATTGCGTTGCGCTCACTGCCCGCTTTCCAGTCGGGAAACCTGTCGTGCCAGCTGC
ATTAATGAATCGGCCAACGCGCGGGGAGAGGCGGTTTGCGTATTGGGCGCCAGGGTGGTTTTTCTTTTCA
CCAGTGAGACGGGCAACAGCTGATTGCCCTTCACCGCCTGGCCCTGAGAGAGTTGCAGCAAGCGGTCCAC
GCTGGTTTGCCCCAGCAGGCGAAAATCCTGTTTGATGGTGGTTAACGGCGGGATATAACATGAGCTGTCT
TCGGTATCGTCGTATCCCACTACCGAGATGTCCGCACCAACGCGCAGCCCGGACTCGGTAATGGCGCGCA
TTGCGCCCAGCGCCATCTGATCGTTGGCAACCAGCATCGCAGTGGGAACGATGCCCTCATTCAGCATTTG
CATGGTTTGTTGAAAACCGGACATGGCACTCCAGTCGCCTTCCCGTTCCGCTATCGGCTGAATTTGATTG
CGAGTGAGATATTTATGCCAGCCAGCCAGACGCAGACGCGCCGAGACAGAACTTAATGGGCCCGCTAACA
GCGCGATTTGCTGGTGACCCAATGCGACCAGATGCTCCACGCCCAGTCGCGTACCGTCTTCATGGGAGAA
AATAATACTGTTGATGGGTGTCTGGTCAGAGACATCAAGAAATAACGCCGGAACATTAGTGCAGGCAGCT
TCCACAGCAATGGCATCCTGGTCATCCAGCGGATAGTTAATGATCAGCCCACTGACGCGTTGCGCGAGAA
GATTGTGCACCGCCGCTTTACAGGCTTCGACGCCGCTTCGTTCTACCATCGACACCACCACGCTGGCACC
CAGTTGATCGGCGCGAGATTTAATCGCCGCGACAATTTGCGACGGCGCGTGCAGGGCCAGACTGGAGGTG
GCAACGCCAATCAGCAACGACTGTTTGCCCGCCAGTTGTTGTGCCACGCGGTTGGGAATGTAATTCAGCT
CCGCCATCGCCGCTTCCACTTTTTCCCGCGTTTTCGCAGAAACGTGGCTGGCCTGGTTCACCACGCGGGA
AACGGTCTGATAAGAGACACCGGCATACTCTGCGACATCGTATAACGTTACTGGTTTCACATTCACCACC
CTGAATTGACTCTCTTCCGGGCGCTATCATGCCATACCGCGAAAGGTTTTGCGCCATTCGATGGTGTCCG
GGATCTCGACGCTCTCCCTTATGCGACTCCTGCATTAGGAAATTAATACGACTCACTATA
Features (pLannotate 1.2.2; 20 found; start..end, strand, type, name):
      3..27      +  protein_bind   lac operator: The lac repressor binds to the lac operator to inhibit transcription in E. coli. This inhibition can be relieved by adding lactose or isopropyl-β-D-thiogalactopyranoside (IPTG). lac repressor encoded by lacI
     42..64      +  RBS            RBS: efficient ribosome binding site from bacteriophage T7 gene 10 (Olins and Rangwala, 1989)
    169..187     +  promoter       T7 promoter: promoter for bacteriophage T7 RNA polymerase
    188..212     +  protein_bind   lac operator: The lac repressor binds to the lac operator to inhibit transcription in E. coli. This inhibition can be relieved by adding lactose or isopropyl-β-D-thiogalactopyranoside (IPTG). lac repressor encoded by lacI
    246..268     +  RBS            RBS: efficient ribosome binding site from bacteriophage T7 gene 10 (Olins and Rangwala, 1989)
    276..1700    +  CDS            rbcL: RBL_PHYPA - Experimental evidence at protein level: Swiss-Prot protein existence level 1. RuBisCO catalyzes two reactions: the carboxylation of D- ribulose 1,5-bisphosphate, the primary event in carbon dioxide fixation, as well as the oxidative fragmentation of the pentose substrate in the photorespiration process. Both reactions occur simultaneously and in competition at the same active site. From Physcomitrium patens (Spreading-leaved earth moss) (Physcomitrella patens).
   1716..1738    +  RBS            RBS: efficient ribosome binding site from bacteriophage T7 gene 10 (Olins and Rangwala, 1989)
   1746..2102    +  CDS            RBCS1: RBS1_SPIOL - Also known as RBCS. Experimental evidence at protein level: Swiss-Prot protein existence level 1. RuBisCO catalyzes two reactions: the carboxylation of D- ribulose 1,5-bisphosphate, the primary event in carbon dioxide fixation, as well as the oxidative fragmentation of the pentose substrate. Both reactions occur simultaneously and in competition at the same active site. Although the small subunit is not catalytic it is essential for maximal activity. From Spinacia oleracea (Spinach).
   2128..2145    +  CDS            SET1 (fragment): solubility-enhancement tag derived from T7 phage gene 10B
   2153..2200    +  terminator     T7 terminator: transcription terminator for bacteriophage T7 RNA polymerase
   2364..2421    +  promoter       AmpR promoter (fragment): bla
   2430..3245    -  CDS            KanR: aminoglycoside phosphotransferase; aph(3')-Ia; confers resistance to kanamycin in bacteria or G418 (Geneticin®) in eukaryotes
   3246..3337    -  promoter       AmpR promoter: bla
   3353..4102    -  rep_origin     RSF ori: Plasmids containing the RSF 1030 origin of replication can be propagated in E. coli cells that contain additional plasmids with compatible origins.
   4185..4249    -  CDS            TcR (fragment): tetracycline efflux protein; tet; confers resistance to tetracycline
   4264..4285    -  protein_bind   CAP binding site: CAP binding activates transcription in the presence of cAMP. E. coli catabolite activator protein
   4298..5380    -  CDS            lacI: lac repressor; lacI; The lac repressor binds to the lac operator to inhibit transcription in E. coli. This inhibition can be relieved by adding lactose or isopropyl-β-D-thiogalactopyranoside (IPTG).
   5381..5458    -  promoter       lacI promoter: lacI
   5466..5501    -  CDS            TcR (fragment): tetracycline efflux protein; tet; confers resistance to tetracycline
   5504..2       +  promoter       T7 promoter (across the origin): promoter for bacteriophage T7 RNA polymerase
