[The description below was written by a language model from this plasmid's Addgene catalogue record and pLannotate feature annotations shown in this document.]
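Description:
pRSF_PpRbcLS is a bacterial expression plasmid built on the Novagen pRSFDuet-1 backbone for co-producing the large and small subunits of Rubisco from the hornwort Phymatoceros phymatodes in E. coli. It replicates from the RSF1030 origin, which is compatible with other common origins and so allows the plasmid to be maintained alongside additional plasmids in the same cell. Selection is by kanamycin through an aminoglycoside phosphotransferase gene. The backbone also carries lacI under its own promoter, supplying the repressor that acts on the lac operators next to the T7 promoters, so expression depends on a host providing T7 RNA polymerase and is inducible with IPTG.

The feature table shows both Duet T7 promoter/lac operator units. The first is followed only by a ribosome binding site with no annotated coding sequence. The second precedes a T7 gene 10 ribosome binding site and the RbcL coding sequence. RbcS follows a short distance downstream with its own ribosome binding site but no intervening promoter, and a single T7 terminator ends the unit. The two subunits therefore appear to be arranged as a bicistronic operon, even though the catalogue lists T7 as the promoter for each insert. RbcS lacks its N-terminal chloroplast transit peptide, giving the mature form, and carries a C-terminal hexahistidine tag suitable for affinity purification. That tag is not annotated as such; the short "SET1 fragment" just after RbcS, the TcR fragments and the moss and spinach labels on the Rubisco genes are homology-based annotation matches rather than the recorded species or parts. The depositor notes that the design mirrors a corresponding Anthoceros agrestis Rubisco plasmid, used in work on hornwort Rubisco biogenesis and kinetics.
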