Addgene plasmid #229521: pRSF_PpRbcLS
Purpose: Expresses Phymatoceros phymatodes Rubisco large and small subunit (C terminus hexahistidine)
Depositing lab: Laura Gunn. Depositing organization: Cornell University. Publication: Unique biogenesis and kinetics of hornwort Rubiscos revealed by synthetic biology systems. Oh ZG, Robison TA, Loh DH, Ang WSL, Ng JZY, Li FW, Gunn LH. Mol Plant. 2024 Dec 2;17(12):1833-1849. doi: 10.1016/j.molp.2024.10.013. Epub 2024 Nov 2. PubMed 39491367.
Backbone
  Vector backbone: pRSFDuet-1
  Backbone manufacturer: Novagen
  Backbone size w/o insert (bp): 3829
  Total vector size (bp): 5520
  Vector type: Bacterial Expression
Growth in bacteria
  Bacterial resistance: Kanamycin, 50 μg/mL
  Growth temperature: 37°C
  Growth strain: DH5alpha
  Copy number: Unknown
Gene/Insert 1
  Gene/Insert name: Rubisco large subunit (alt name: RbcL)
  Species: Phymatoceros phymatodes
  Insert size (bp): 1428
  Promoter: T7
  Cloning method: Unknown
  Sequencing primers: 5′ Not available
Gene/Insert 2
  Gene/Insert name: Rubisco small subunit (alt name: RbcS)
  Species: Phymatoceros phymatodes
  Insert size (bp): 378
  Mutation: N terminus chloroplast transit peptide truncation
  Promoter: T7
  Tag / fusion protein: hexahistidine (C terminal on insert)
  Cloning method: Unknown
  Sequencing primers: 5′ Not available
Terms and licenses: Academic/Nonprofit Terms; Industry Terms: Not Available to Industry
Depositor comments: Design of Phymatoceros phymatodes Rubisco expression plasmid mirrors Anthoceros agrestis Rubisco expression plasmid, pAaRbcLS as shown in Oh et al 2024 (10.1016/j.molp.2024.10.013).
How to cite: pRSF_PpRbcLS was a gift from Laura Gunn (Addgene plasmid # 229521 ; http://n2t.net/addgene:229521 ; RRID:Addgene_229521)
